>Addgene plasmid #42214 | pGL3-Basic-9xSeq2-Luc | depositor full sequence | sequence record 57009 | pGL3-Basic-9xSeq2-Luc sequence 5026 bps
GGTACCGAGCTCTTACGCGTGCTAGCCCGGGCTCGAGAAAACTGCAAAAGGTCGAGAAACTGCAAAAGGT
CGAGAAACTGCAAAAGGTCGAGAAACTGCAAAAGGTCGAGAAACTGCAAAAGGTCGAGAAACTGCAAAAG
GTCGAGAAACTGCAAAAGGTCGAGAAACTGCAAAAGGTCGAGAAACTGCAAAAGAGATCTGGTAGGCGTG
TACGGTGGGAGGTCTATATAAGCAGAGCTCGTTTAGTGAACCGTCAGATCAAGCTTGGCATTCCGGTACT
GTTGGTAAAGCCACCATGGAAGACGCCAAAAACATAAAGAAAGGCCCGGCGCCATTCTATCCGCTGGAAG
ATGGAACCGCTGGAGAGCAACTGCATAAGGCTATGAAGAGATACGCCCTGGTTCCTGGAACAATTGCTTT
TACAGATGCACATATCGAGGTGGACATCACTTACGCTGAGTACTTCGAAATGTCCGTTCGGTTGGCAGAA
GCTATGAAACGATATGGGCTGAATACAAATCACAGAATCGTCGTATGCAGTGAAAACTCTCTTCAATTCT
TTATGCCGGTGTTGGGCGCGTTATTTATCGGAGTTGCAGTTGCGCCCGCGAACGACATTTATAATGAACG
TGAATTGCTCAACAGTATGGGCATTTCGCAGCCTACCGTGGTGTTCGTTTCCAAAAAGGGGTTGCAAAAA
ATTTTGAACGTGCAAAAAAAGCTCCCAATCATCCAAAAAATTATTATCATGGATTCTAAAACGGATTACC
AGGGATTTCAGTCGATGTACACGTTCGTCACATCTCATCTACCTCCCGGTTTTAATGAATACGATTTTGT
GCCAGAGTCCTTCGATAGGGACAAGACAATTGCACTGATCATGAACTCCTCTGGATCTACTGGTCTGCCT
AAAGGTGTCGCTCTGCCTCATAGAACTGCCTGCGTGAGATTCTCGCATGCCAGAGATCCTATTTTTGGCA
ATCAAATCATTCCGGATACTGCGATTTTAAGTGTTGTTCCATTCCATCACGGTTTTGGAATGTTTACTAC
ACTCGGATATTTGATATGTGGATTTCGAGTCGTCTTAATGTATAGATTTGAAGAAGAGCTGTTTCTGAGG
AGCCTTCAGGATTACAAGATTCAAAGTGCGCTGCTGGTGCCAACCCTATTCTCCTTCTTCGCCAAAAGCA
CTCTGATTGACAAATACGATTTATCTAATTTACACGAAATTGCTTCTGGTGGCGCTCCCCTCTCTAAGGA
AGTCGGGGAAGCGGTTGCCAAGAGGTTCCATCTGCCAGGTATCAGGCAAGGATATGGGCTCACTGAGACT
ACATCAGCTATTCTGATTACACCCGAGGGGGATGATAAACCGGGCGCGGTCGGTAAAGTTGTTCCATTTT
TTGAAGCGAAGGTTGTGGATCTGGATACCGGGAAAACGCTGGGCGTTAATCAAAGAGGCGAACTGTGTGT
GAGAGGTCCTATGATTATGTCCGGTTATGTAAACAATCCGGAAGCGACCAACGCCTTGATTGACAAGGAT
GGATGGCTACATTCTGGAGACATAGCTTACTGGGACGAAGACGAACACTTCTTCATCGTTGACCGCCTGA
AGTCTCTGATTAAGTACAAAGGCTATCAGGTGGCTCCCGCTGAATTGGAATCCATCTTGCTCCAACACCC
CAACATCTTCGACGCAGGTGTCGCAGGTCTTCCCGACGATGACGCCGGTGAACTTCCCGCCGCCGTTGTT
GTTTTGGAGCACGGAAAGACGATGACGGAAAAAGAGATCGTGGATTACGTCGCCAGTCAAGTAACAACCG
CGAAAAAGTTGCGCGGAGGAGTTGTGTTTGTGGACGAAGTACCGAAAGGTCTTACCGGAAAACTCGACGC
AAGAAAAATCAGAGAGATCCTCATAAAGGCCAAGAAGGGCGGAAAGATCGCCGTGTAATTCTAGAGTCGG
GGCGGCCGGCCGCTTCGAGCAGACATGATAAGATACATTGATGAGTTTGGACAAACCACAACTAGAATGC
AGTGAAAAAAATGCTTTATTTGTGAAATTTGTGATGCTATTGCTTTATTTGTAACCATTATAAGCTGCAA
TAAACAAGTTAACAACAACAATTGCATTCATTTTATGTTTCAGGTTCAGGGGGAGGTGTGGGAGGTTTTT
TAAAGCAAGTAAAACCTCTACAAATGTGGTAAAATCGATAAGGATCCGTCGACCGATGCCCTTGAGAGCC
TTCAACCCAGTCAGCTCCTTCCGGTGGGCGCGGGGCATGACTATCGTCGCCGCACTTATGACTGTCTTCT
TTATCATGCAACTCGTAGGACAGGTGCCGGCAGCGCTCTTCCGCTTCCTCGCTCACTGACTCGCTGCGCT
CGGTCGTTCGGCTGCGGCGAGCGGTATCAGCTCACTCAAAGGCGGTAATACGGTTATCCACAGAATCAGG
GGATAACGCAGGAAAGAACATGTGAGCAAAAGGCCAGCAAAAGGCCAGGAACCGTAAAAAGGCCGCGTTG
CTGGCGTTTTTCCATAGGCTCCGCCCCCCTGACGAGCATCACAAAAATCGACGCTCAAGTCAGAGGTGGC
GAAACCCGACAGGACTATAAAGATACCAGGCGTTTCCCCCTGGAAGCTCCCTCGTGCGCTCTCCTGTTCC
GACCCTGCCGCTTACCGGATACCTGTCCGCCTTTCTCCCTTCGGGAAGCGTGGCGCTTTCTCATAGCTCA
CGCTGTAGGTATCTCAGTTCGGTGTAGGTCGTTCGCTCCAAGCTGGGCTGTGTGCACGAACCCCCCGTTC
AGCCCGACCGCTGCGCCTTATCCGGTAACTATCGTCTTGAGTCCAACCCGGTAAGACACGACTTATCGCC
ACTGGCAGCAGCCACTGGTAACAGGATTAGCAGAGCGAGGTATGTAGGCGGTGCTACAGAGTTCTTGAAG
TGGTGGCCTAACTACGGCTACACTAGAAGAACAGTATTTGGTATCTGCGCTCTGCTGAAGCCAGTTACCT
TCGGAAAAAGAGTTGGTAGCTCTTGATCCGGCAAACAAACCACCGCTGGTAGCGGTGGTTTTTTTGTTTG
CAAGCAGCAGATTACGCGCAGAAAAAAAGGATCTCAAGAAGATCCTTTGATCTTTTCTACGGGGTCTGAC
GCTCAGTGGAACGAAAACTCACGTTAAGGGATTTTGGTCATGAGATTATCAAAAAGGATCTTCACCTAGA
TCCTTTTAAATTAAAAATGAAGTTTTAAATCAATCTAAAGTATATATGAGTAAACTTGGTCTGACAGTTA
CCAATGCTTAATCAGTGAGGCACCTATCTCAGCGATCTGTCTATTTCGTTCATCCATAGTTGCCTGACTC
CCCGTCGTGTAGATAACTACGATACGGGAGGGCTTACCATCTGGCCCCAGTGCTGCAATGATACCGCGAG
ACCCACGCTCACCGGCTCCAGATTTATCAGCAATAAACCAGCCAGCCGGAAGGGCCGAGCGCAGAAGTGG
TCCTGCAACTTTATCCGCCTCCATCCAGTCTATTAATTGTTGCCGGGAAGCTAGAGTAAGTAGTTCGCCA
GTTAATAGTTTGCGCAACGTTGTTGCCATTGCTACAGGCATCGTGGTGTCACGCTCGTCGTTTGGTATGG
CTTCATTCAGCTCCGGTTCCCAACGATCAAGGCGAGTTACATGATCCCCCATGTTGTGCAAAAAAGCGGT
TAGCTCCTTCGGTCCTCCGATCGTTGTCAGAAGTAAGTTGGCCGCAGTGTTATCACTCATGGTTATGGCA
GCACTGCATAATTCTCTTACTGTCATGCCATCCGTAAGATGCTTTTCTGTGACTGGTGAGTACTCAACCA
AGTCATTCTGAGAATAGTGTATGCGGCGACCGAGTTGCTCTTGCCCGGCGTCAATACGGGATAATACCGC
GCCACATAGCAGAACTTTAAAAGTGCTCATCATTGGAAAACGTTCTTCGGGGCGAAAACTCTCAAGGATC
TTACCGCTGTTGAGATCCAGTTCGATGTAACCCACTCGTGCACCCAACTGATCTTCAGCATCTTTTACTT
TCACCAGCGTTTCTGGGTGAGCAAAAACAGGAAGGCAAAATGCCGCAAAAAAGGGAATAAGGGCGACACG
GAAATGTTGAATACTCATACTCTTCCTTTTTCAATATTATTGAAGCATTTATCAGGGTTATTGTCTCATG
AGCGGATACATATTTGAATGTATTTAGAAAAATAAACAAATAGGGGTTCCGCGCACATTTCCCCGAAAAG
TGCCACCTG
[124 nt withheld, positions 4280-4403]
C
[91 nt withheld, positions 4405-4495]
A
[49 nt withheld, positions 4497-4545]
CCTTTGACGTTGGAGTCCACGTTCTTT
[37 nt withheld, positions 4573-4609]
ACCCTATCTCGGTCTATTCTTTTGATTTATAAGGGATTTTGCCGATTTCGGCCTATTGGTTAAAAAATGA
GCTGATTTAACAAAAATTTAACGCGAATTTTAACAAAATATTAACGCTTACAATTTGCCATTCGCCATTC
AGGCTGCGCAACTGTTGGGAAGGGCGATCGGTGCGGGCCTCTTCGCTATTACGCCAGCCCAAGCTACCAT
GATAAGTAAGTAATATTAAGGTACGGGAGGTACTTGGAGCGGCCGCAATAAAATATCTTTATTTTCATTA
CATCTGTGTGTTGGTTTTTTGTGTGAATCGATAGTACTAACATACGCTCTCCATCAAAACAAAACGAAAC
AAAACAAACTAGCAAAATAGGCTGTCCCCAGTGCAAGTGCAGGTGCCAGAACATTTCTCTATCGATA
Features (pLannotate 1.2.2; 12 found; start..end, strand, type, name):
    201..239     +  promoter       minimal CMV promoter: human cytomegalovirus (CMV) immediate early promoter
    296..1948    +  CDS            luciferase: firefly luciferase; luc+; enhanced luc+ version of the luciferase gene
   1989..2110    -  polyA_signal   SV40 poly(A) signal: SV40 polyadenylation signal
   2133..2201    -  CDS            large T antigen (fragment): large T antigen from SV40 (simian virus 40)
   2217..2349    +  CDS            TcR (fragment): tetracycline efflux protein; tet; confers resistance to tetracycline
   2529..3117    -  rep_origin     ori: high-copy-number ColE1/pMB1/pBR322/pUC origin of replication
   3288..4148    -  CDS            AmpR: β-lactamase; bla; confers resistance to ampicillin, carbenicillin, and related antibiotics
   4149..4253    -  promoter       AmpR promoter: bla
   4280..4708    +  rep_origin     f1 ori (sequence partly withheld): f1 bacteriophage origin of replication; arrow indicates direction of (+) strand synthesis
   4740..4807    -  CDS            lacZα (fragment): LacZα fragment of β-galactosidase; lacZ fragment
   4866..4914    +  polyA_signal   poly(A) signal: synthetic polyadenylation signal
   4928..5019    +  misc_feature   pause site: RNA polymerase II transcriptional pause signal from the human α2 globin gene
