[The description below was written by a language model from this plasmid's Addgene catalogue record and pLannotate feature annotations shown in this document.]
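Description:
pGL3-Basic-9xSeq2-Luc is a mammalian firefly luciferase reporter built on the promoterless pGL3-Basic backbone and designed to read out the activity of GI-ZFP2, a zinc finger fusion protein used in a light-inducible gene activation system. The plasmid is about 5 kb and is propagated in bacteria through a high-copy ColE1/pUC-type origin with ampicillin selection from the β-lactamase gene and its own promoter. An f1 phage origin is also present, allowing single-stranded DNA production. The record lists no mammalian selection marker, which fits use by transient transfection.

The insert, cloned between retained XhoI and BglII sites, is a 159 bp array of nine tandem copies of the Seq2 target, a 12 bp zinc finger binding site. It sits directly upstream of a minimal human CMV promoter, which in turn precedes the enhanced luc+ luciferase coding sequence and an SV40 polyadenylation signal. On its own the minimal promoter should give only low basal transcription, so luciferase output depends on recruitment of a transcriptional activation function to the repeated binding sites by the cognate zinc finger protein. A synthetic poly(A) signal and an RNA polymerase II pause site from the human α2 globin gene lie upstream of the cloning region. These are standard pGL3 elements that limit read-through transcription from the backbone and so keep background low. The short large T antigen, tetracycline resistance and lacZα fragments in the annotation appear to be non-functional backbone remnants. The construct is typically co-transfected with the zinc finger and activator components to quantify site-specific, light-dependent gene activation.
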