Addgene plasmid #42214: pGL3-Basic-9xSeq2-Luc
Purpose: Luciferase reporter for GI-ZFP2
Depositing lab: Charles Gersbach. Depositing organization: Duke University. Publication: Light-inducible spatiotemporal control of gene activation by customizable zinc finger transcription factors. Polstein LR, Gersbach CA. J Am Chem Soc. 2012 Oct 10;134(40):16480-3. doi: 10.1021/ja3065667. Epub 2012 Sep 27. PubMed 22963237.
Backbone
  Vector backbone: pGL3-Basic
  Backbone manufacturer: Promega
  Backbone size w/o insert (bp): 4859
  Total vector size (bp): 5026
  Vector type: Mammalian Expression, Luciferase
Growth in bacteria
  Bacterial resistance: Ampicillin, 100 μg/mL
  Growth temperature: 37°C
  Growth strain: Stbl3
  Copy number: High Copy
Gene/Insert
  Gene/Insert name: 9xSeq2 Binding Sites
  Insert size (bp): 159
  Promoter: 9 tandem copies of Seq2 + minimal human CMV promoter
  Cloning method: Restriction Enzyme; 5′ cloning site XhoI (not destroyed); 3′ cloning site BglII (not destroyed)
  Sequencing primers: 5′ CAGGTGCCAGAACATTTCTCT; 3′ GAGCTCTGCTTATATAGACCTCCC
Terms and licenses: Academic/Nonprofit Terms; Industry Terms: Not Available to Industry
Depositor comments: Binding site is AAACTGCAAAAG
How to cite: pGL3-Basic-9xSeq2-Luc was a gift from Charles Gersbach (Addgene plasmid # 42214 ; http://n2t.net/addgene:42214 ; RRID:Addgene_42214)
