>Addgene plasmid #42214 | pGL3-Basic-9xSeq2-Luc | addgene partial sequence | sequence record 57733 | LucNRev 5'-CCTTATGCAGTTGCTCTCC-3'
GGCCTTTCTTTATGTTTTTGGCGTCTTCCATGGTGGCTTTACCAACAGTACCGGAATGCCAAGCTTGATC
TGACGGTTCACTAAACGAGCTCTGCTTATATAGACCTCCCACCGTACACGCCTACCAGATCTCTTTTGCA
GTTTCTCGACCTTTTGCAGTTTCTCGACCTTTTGCAGTTTCTCGACCTTTTGCAGTTTCTCGACCTTTTG
CAGTTTCTCGACCTTTTGCAGTTTCTCGACCTTTTGCAGTTTCTCGACCTTTTGCAGTTTCTCGACCTTT
TGCAGTTTCTCGAGCCCGGGCTAGCACGCGTAAGAGCTCGGTACCTATCGATAGAGAAATGTTCTGGCAC
CTGCACTTGCACTGGGGACAGCCTATTTTGCTAGTTTGTTTTGTTTCGTTTTGTTTTGATGGAGAGCGTA
TGTTAGTACTATCGATTCACACAAAAAACCAACACACAGATGTAATGAAAATAAAGATATTTTATTGCGG
CCGCTCCAAGTACCTCCCGTACCTTAATATTACTTACTTATCATGGTAGCTTGGGCTGGCGTAATAGCGA
AGAGGCCCGCACCGATCGCCCTTCCCAACAGTTGCGCAGCCTGAATGGCGAATGGCAAATTGTAAGCGTT
AATATTTTGTTAAAATTCGCGTTAAATTTTTGTTAAATCAGCTCATTTTTTAACCAATAGGCCGAAATCG
GCAAAATCCCTTATAAATCAAAAGAATAGACCGAGATAGGGT
[37 nt withheld, positions 743-779]
AAAGAACGTGG
